Addgene plasmid #51861: LAMP2-bio-His
Purpose: Expresses full-length Lysosome-associated membrane glycoprotein 2 precursor ectodomain in mammalian cells. C-terminal rat Cd4d3+4 tag, biotinylation sequence and His tag.
Depositing lab: Gavin Wright. Depositing organization: Wellcome Sanger Institute. Publication: A human platelet receptor protein microarray identifies FcepsilonR1alpha as an activating PEAR1 ligand. Sun Y, Vandenbriele C, Kauskot A, Verhamme P, Hoylaerts MF, Wright GJ. Mol Cell Proteomics. 2015 Feb 23. pii: mcp.M114.046946. 10.1074/mcp.M114.046946 PubMed 25713122.
Backbone
  Vector backbone: pTT3
  Backbone manufacturer: Yves Durocher, NRC
  Backbone size w/o insert (bp): 6618
  Total vector size (bp): 7772
  Modifications to backbone: Rat CD4 d3+4, enzymatic biotinylation sequence, linker and His tag (CD4d3+4-BioLHis).
  Vector type: Mammalian Expression
Growth in bacteria
  Bacterial resistance: Ampicillin, 100 μg/mL
  Growth temperature: 37°C
  Growth strain: Top10
  Copy number: High Copy
Gene/Insert
  Gene/Insert name: LAMP2 (alt name: Lysosome-associated membrane glycoprotein 2 precursor)
  Species: H. sapiens (human)
  Insert size (bp): 1154
  Entrez Gene: LAMP2 (a.k.a. CD107b, DND, LAMP-2, LAMPB, LGP-96, LGP110)
  Promoter: CMV
  Tag / fusion protein: rat CD4 d3+4 (C terminal on backbone); enzymatic biotinylation sequence (C terminal on backbone); His tag (C terminal on backbone)
  Cloning method: Restriction Enzyme; 5′ cloning site NotI (not destroyed); 3′ cloning site AscI (not destroyed)
  Sequencing primers: 5′ CMV-fwd
Resource information
  A portion of this plasmid was derived from a plasmid made by: Insert was chemically synthesised.
Terms and licenses: Academic/Nonprofit Terms; Industry Terms: Not Available to Industry
Depositor comments: Article ref 56
How to cite: LAMP2-bio-His was a gift from Gavin Wright (Addgene plasmid # 51861 ; http://n2t.net/addgene:51861 ; RRID:Addgene_51861)
