[The description below was written by a language model from this plasmid's Addgene catalogue record and pLannotate feature annotations shown in this document.]
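Description:
LAMP2-bio-His is a 7,772 bp mammalian expression plasmid built on a pTT3 backbone that has been modified to carry a C-terminal tag cassette. It is designed to produce the extracellular region of human lysosome-associated membrane glycoprotein 2 (LAMP2, CD107b) as a soluble, secreted recombinant protein. In bacteria it is maintained through a high-copy ColE1/pUC-type origin and selected with ampicillin via the β-lactamase gene. The backbone also contains a fragment of the Epstein-Barr virus oriP, which can support episomal retention and higher yields in transiently transfected cells that express EBNA1. Short lac, tet and bla fragments detected in the annotation appear to be cloning-vector remnants with no stated role.

Expression is driven by the CMV immediate-early enhancer and promoter. These are followed by adenovirus-derived leader, splice and intron sequences that typically enhance mRNA processing and translation, and transcription ends at a rabbit β-globin polyadenylation signal. The chemically synthesised LAMP2 insert of about 1.15 kb sits between retained NotI and AscI sites. The annotation also flags a short fragment resembling a mouse immunoglobulin heavy-chain signal sequence just upstream, although the record does not say which leader directs secretion.

Because the map is circular, the LAMP2 reading frame runs across the numbering origin into domains 3 and 4 of rat CD4. According to the catalogue entry, an enzymatic biotinylation peptide, a linker and a His tag follow; these were not picked up as separate features. The CD4 domains provide a common antibody epitope, the biotinylation sequence allows oriented capture on streptavidin, and the His tag permits affinity purification. The associated publication used such ectodomain constructs in a human platelet receptor protein microarray to screen for extracellular receptor–ligand interactions.
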