Features (pLannotate 1.2.2; 19 found; start..end, strand, type, name):
      2..553     +  CDS            Cd4 (fragment): CD4_RAT - Experimental evidence at protein level: Swiss-Prot protein existence level 1. Integral membrane glycoprotein that plays an essential role in the immune response and serves multiple functions in responses against both external and internal offenses. In T-cells, functions primarily as a coreceptor for MHC class II molecule:peptide complex. The antigens presented by class II peptides are derived from extracellular proteins while class I peptides are derived from cytosolic proteins. Interacts simultaneously with the T-cell receptor (TCR) and the MHC class II presented by antigen presenti
    713..768     +  polyA_signal   β-globin poly(A) signal: rabbit β-globin polyadenylation signal (Gil and Proudfoot, 1987)
   1282..2963    -  rep_origin     oriP (fragment): Epstein-Barr virus oriP replication origin (Yates et al., 2000)
   3090..3194    +  promoter       AmpR promoter: bla
   3195..4055    +  CDS            AmpR: β-lactamase; bla; confers resistance to ampicillin, carbenicillin, and related antibiotics
   4226..4814    +  rep_origin     ori: high-copy-number ColE1/pMB1/pBR322/pUC origin of replication
   4997..5089    +  CDS            lacI (fragment): lac repressor; lacI; The lac repressor binds to the lac operator to inhibit transcription in E. coli. This inhibition can be relieved by adding lactose or isopropyl-β-D-thiogalactopyranoside (IPTG).
   5102..5123    +  protein_bind   CAP binding site: CAP binding activates transcription in the presence of cAMP. E. coli catabolite activator protein
   5138..5168    +  promoter       lac promoter: promoter for the E. coli lac operon
   5176..5192    +  protein_bind   lac operator: The lac repressor binds to the lac operator to inhibit transcription in E. coli. This inhibition can be relieved by adding lactose or isopropyl-β-D-thiogalactopyranoside (IPTG). lac repressor encoded by lacI
   5262..5278    +  promoter       tet promoter (fragment): E. coli promoter for tetracycline efflux protein gene
   5288..5313    -  CDS            bla(M) (fragment): β-lactamase lacking the signal sequence; bla(M); allows cytosolic expression of β-lactamase
   5487..5866    +  enhancer       CMV enhancer: human cytomegalovirus immediate early enhancer
   5868..6067    +  promoter       CMV promoter: human cytomegalovirus (CMV) immediate early promoter
   6135..6173    +  misc_feature   Ad SA (fragment): adenovirus major late transcript splice acceptor (Friedrich and Soriano, 1991)
   6206..6415    -  CDS            PTP (fragment): TERM_ADE02 - Experimental evidence at protein level: Swiss-Prot protein existence level 1. Protein covalently bound to the viral DNA that acts as a primer for viral genomic replication by DNA strand displacement. Assembles on the viral origin of replication in an initiation complex with viral polymerase, DBP, host NFIA and host POU2F1/OCT1. During initiation, the polymerase covalently couples the first dCTP with Ser- 580 of pTP. The terminal protein stimulates the template activity over 20 fold compared to protein-free templates. Neo-synthesized viral genomes are linked to two preterminal prot
   6446..6535    +  intron         chimeric intron (fragment): chimera between introns from adenovirus and immunoglobulin heavy chain genes
   6554..6600    +  CDS            IgH signal sequence (fragment): signal sequence from the mouse immunoglobulin heavy chain variable region
   6631..7764    +  CDS            LAMP2 (fragment): LAMP2_HUMAN - Experimental evidence at protein level: Swiss-Prot protein existence level 1. [Isoform LAMP-2C]: Modulates chaperone-mediated autophagy. Decreases presentation of endogenous antigens by MHCII. Does not play a role in the presentation of exogenous and membrane-derived antigens by MHCII. From Homo sapiens (Human).
>Addgene plasmid #51861 | LAMP2-bio-His | depositor full sequence | sequence record 79751 | LAMP2-bio-His sequence 7772 bps
GTCGACCTCCATCACGGCCTATAAGAGTGAGGGGGAGTCAGCGGAGTTCTCCTTCCCACTCAACCTTGGA
GAGGAAAGCCTGCAGGGAGAGTTGAGATGGAAGGCAGAGAAGGCTCCTTCTTCCCAGTCCTGGATCACCT
TCTCCCTAAAGAACCAAAAGGTGTCTGTGCAGAAGTCTACTAGCAACCCCAAGTTCCAGCTGTCCGAAAC
GCTCCCACTCACCCTTCAGATACCCCAGGTCTCCCTTCAGTTTGCTGGTTCTGGCAACCTGACCCTGACT
CTGGACAGAGGGATACTGTATCAGGAAGTGAACCTGGTGGTGATGAAAGTGACTCAGCCCGACAGCAACA
CTTTGACCTGTGAGGTGATGGGACCCACCTCACCCAAGATGAGACTGATCTTGAAGCAGGAGAATCAGGA
GGCCAGGGTCTCCAGGCAGGAGAAAGTGATTCAAGTGCAGGCCCCTGAAGCAGGGGTGTGGCAATGTCTA
CTGAGTGAAGGTGAAGAGGTCAAGATGGACTCCAAGATCCAGGTTTTATCCAAAGGGTTGAATTCCGGCA
GCCTGCACCACATCCTGGACGCCCAGAAGATGCTGTGGAACCACAGGGACAGGAACCTGCCTCCTCTGGC
CCCTCTGGGCCCCCACCACCATCACCACCATTGAGTCTAGACACGTGATTAATTAAGGATCCCCCGACCT
CGACCTCTGGCTAATAAAGGAAATTTATTTTCATTGCAATAGTGTGTTGGAATTTTTTGTGTCTCTCACT
CGGAAGGACATATGGGAGGGCAAATCATTTGGTCGAGATCCCTCGGAGATCTCTAGCTAGAGGATCGATC
CCCGCCCCGGACGAACTAAACCTGACTACGACATCTCTGCCCCTTCTTCGCGGGGCAGTGCATGTAATCC
CTTCAGTTGGTTGGTACAACTTGCCAACTGGGCCCTGTTCCACATGTGACACGGGGGGGGACCAAACACA
AAGGGGTTCTCTGACTGTAGTTGACATCCTTATAAATGGATGTGCACATTTGCCAACACTGAGTGGCTTT
CATCCTGGAGCAGACTTTGCAGTCTGTGGACTGCAACACAACATTGCCTTTATGTGTAACTCTTGGCTGA
AGCTCTTACACCAATGCTGGGGGACATGTACCTCCCAGGGGCCCAGGAAGACTACGGGAGGCTACACCAA
CGTCAATCAGAGGGGCCTGTGTAGCTACCGATAAGCGGACCCTCAAGAGGGCATTAGCAATAGTGTTTAT
AAGGCCCCCTTGTTAACCCTAAACGGGTAGCATATGCTTCCCGGGTAGTAGTATATACTATCCAGACTAA
CCCTAATTCAATAGCATATGTTACCCAACGGGAAGCATATGCTATCGAATTAGGGTTAGTAAAAGGGTCC
TAAGGAACAGCGATATCTCCCACCCCATGAGCTGTCACGGTTTTATTTACATGGGGTCAGGATTCCACGA
GGGTAGTGAACCATTTTAGTCACAAGGGCAGTGGCTGAAGATCAAGGAGCGGGCAGTGAACTCTCCTGAA
TCTTCGCCTGCTTCTTCATTCTCCTTCGTTTAGCTAATAGAATAACTGCTGAGTTGTGAACAGTAAGGTG
TATGTGAGGTGCTCGAAAACAAGGTTTCAGGTGACGCCCCCAGAATAAAATTTGGACGGGGGGTTCAGTG
GTGGCATTGTGCTATGACACCAATATAACCCTCACAAACCCCTTGGGCAATAAATACTAGTGTAGGAATG
AAACATTCTGAATATCTTTAACAATAGAAATCCATGGGGTGGGGACAAGCCGTAAAGACTGGATGTCCAT
CTCACACGAATTTATGGCTATGGGCAACACATAATCCTAGTGCAATATGATACTGGGGTTATTAAGATGT
GTCCCAGGCAGGGACCAAGACAGGTGAACCATGTTGTTACACTCTATTTGTAACAAGGGGAAAGAGAGTG
GACGCCGACAGCAGCGGACTCCACTGGTTGTCTCTAACACCCCCGAAAATTAAACGGGGCTCCACGCCAA
TGGGGCCCATAAACAAAGACAAGTGGCCACTCTTTTTTTTGAAATTGTGGAGTGGGGGCACGCGTCAGCC
CCCACACGCCGCCCTGCGGTTTTGGACTGTAAAATAAGGGTGTAATAACTTGGCTGATTGTAACCCCGCT
AACCACTGCGGTCAAACCACTTGCCCACAAAACCACTAATGGCACCCCGGGGAATACCTGCATAAGTAGG
TGGGCGGGCCAAGATAGGGGCGCGATTGCTGCGATCTGGAGGACAAATTACACACACTTGCGCCTGAGCG
CCAAGCACAGGGTTGTTGGTCCTCATATTCACGAGGTCGCTGAGAGCACGGTGGGCTAATGTTGCCATGG
GTAGCATATACTACCCAAATATCTGGATAGCATATGCTATCCTAATCTATATCTGGGTAGCATAGGCTAT
CCTAATCTATATCTGGGTAGCATATGCTATCCTAATCTATATCTGGGTAGTATATGCTATCCTAATTTAT
ATCTGGGTAGCATAGGCTATCCTAATCTATATCTGGGTAGCATATGCTATCCTAATCTATATCTGGGTAG
TATATGCTATCCTAATCTGTATCCGGGTAGCATATGCTATCCTAATAGAGATTAGGGTAGTATATGCTAT
CCTAATTTATATCTGGGTAGCATATACTACCCAAATATCTGGATAGCATATGCTATCCTAATCTATATCT
GGGTAGCATATGCTATCCTAATCTATATCTGGGTAGCATAGGCTATCCTAATCTATATCTGGGTAGCATA
TGCTATCCTAATCTATATCTGGGTAGTATATGCTATCCTAATTTATATCTGGGTAGCATAGGCTATCCTA
ATCTATATCTGGGTAGCATATGCTATCCTAATCTATATCTGGGTAGTATATGCTATCCTAATCTGTATCC
GGGTAGCATATGCTATCCTCATGATAAGCTGTCAAACATGAGAATTTTCTTGAAGACGAAAGGGCCTCGT
GATACGCCTATTTTTATAGGTTAATGTCATGATAATAATGGTTTCTTAGACGTCAGGTGGCACTTTTCGG
GGAAATGTGCGCGGAACCCCTATTTGTTTATTTTTCTAAATACATTCAAATATGTATCCGCTCATGAGAC
AATAACCCTGATAAATGCTTCAATAATATTGAAAAAGGAAGAGTATGAGTATTCAACATTTCCGTGTCGC
CCTTATTCCCTTTTTTGCGGCATTTTGCCTTCCTGTTTTTGCTCACCCAGAAACGCTGGTGAAAGTAAAA
GATGCTGAAGATCAGTTGGGTGCACGAGTGGGTTACATCGAACTGGATCTCAACAGCGGTAAGATCCTTG
AGAGTTTTCGCCCCGAAGAACGTTTTCCAATGATGAGCACTTTTAAAGTTCTGCTATGTGGCGCGGTATT
ATCCCGTGTTGACGCCGGGCAAGAGCAACTCGGTCGCCGCATACACTATTCTCAGAATGACTTGGTTGAG
TACTCACCAGTCACAGAAAAGCATCTTACGGATGGCATGACAGTAAGAGAATTATGCAGTGCTGCCATAA
CCATGAGTGATAACACTGCGGCCAACTTACTTCTGACAACGATCGGAGGACCGAAGGAGCTAACCGCTTT
TTTGCACAACATGGGGGATCATGTAACTCGCCTTGATCGTTGGGAACCGGAGCTGAATGAAGCCATACCA
AACGACGAGCGTGACACCACGATGCCTGCAGCAATGGCAACAACGTTGCGCAAACTATTAACTGGCGAAC
TACTTACTCTAGCTTCCCGGCAACAATTAATAGACTGGATGGAGGCGGATAAAGTTGCAGGACCACTTCT
GCGCTCGGCCCTTCCGGCTGGCTGGTTTATTGCTGATAAATCTGGAGCCGGTGAGCGTGGGTCTCGCGGT
ATCATTGCAGCACTGGGGCCAGATGGTAAGCCCTCCCGTATCGTAGTTATCTACACGACGGGGAGTCAGG
CAACTATGGATGAACGAAATAGACAGATCGCTGAGATAGGTGCCTCACTGATTAAGCATTGGTAACTGTC
AGACCAAGTTTACTCATATATACTTTAGATTGATTTAAAACTTCATTTTTAATTTAAAAGGATCTAGGTG
AAGATCCTTTTTGATAATCTCATGACCAAAATCCCTTAACGTGAGTTTTCGTTCCACTGAGCGTCAGACC
CCGTAGAAAAGATCAAAGGATCTTCTTGAGATCCTTTTTTTCTGCGCGTAATCTGCTGCTTGCAAACAAA
AAAACCACCGCTACCAGCGGTGGTTTGTTTGCCGGATCAAGAGCTACCAACTCTTTTTCCGAAGGTAACT
GGCTTCAGCAGAGCGCAGATACCAAATACTGTTCTTCTAGTGTAGCCGTAGTTAGGCCACCACTTCAAGA
ACTCTGTAGCACCGCCTACATACCTCGCTCTGCTAATCCTGTTACCAGTGGCTGCTGCCAGTGGCGATAA
GTCGTGTCTTACCGGGTTGGACTCAAGACGATAGTTACCGGATAAGGCGCAGCGGTCGGGCTGAACGGGG
GGTTCGTGCACACAGCCCAGCTTGGAGCGAACGACCTACACCGAACTGAGATACCTACAGCGTGAGCTAT
GAGAAAGCGCCACGCTTCCCGAAGGGAGAAAGGCGGACAGGTATCCGGTAAGCGGCAGGGTCGGAACAGG
AGAGCGCACGAGGGAGCTTCCAGGGGGAAACGCCTGGTATCTTTATAGTCCTGTCGGGTTTCGCCACCTC
TGACTTGAGCGTCGATTTTTGTGATGCTCGTCAGGGGGGCGGAGCCTATGGAAAAACGCCAGCAACGCGG
CCTTTTTACGGTTCCTGGCCTTTTGCTGGCCTTTTGCTCACATGTTCTTTCCTGCGTTATCCCCTGATTC
TGTGGATAACCGTATTACCGCCTTTGAGTGAGCTGATACCGCTCGCCGCAGCCGAACGACCGAGCGCAGC
GAGTCAGTGAGCGAGGAAGCGGAAGAGCGCCCAATACGCAAACCGCCTCTCCCCGCGCGTTGGCCGATTC
ATTAATGCAGCTGGCACGACAGGTTTCCCGACTGGAAAGCGGGCAGTGAGCGCAACGCAATTAATGTGAG
TTAGCTCACTCATTAGGCACCCCAGGCTTTACACTTTATGCTTCCGGCTCGTATGTTGTGTGGAATTGTG
AGCGGATAACAATTTCACACAGGAAACAGCTATGACCATGATTACGCCAAGCTCTAGCTAGAGGTCGACC
AATTCTCATGTTTGACAGCTTATCATCGCAGATCCGGGCAACGTTGTTGCCATTGCTGCAGGCGCAGAAC
TGGTAGGTATGGAAGATCTATACATTGAATCAATATTGGCAATTAGCCATATTAGTCATTGGTTATATAG
CATAAATCAATATTGGCTATTGGCCATTGCATACGTTGTATCTATATCATAATATGTACATTTATATTGG
CTCATGTCCAATATGACCGCCATGTTGACATTGATTATTGACTAGTTATTAATAGTAATCAATTACGGGG
TCATTAGTTCATAGCCCATATATGGAGTTCCGCGTTACATAACTTACGGTAAATGGCCCGCCTGGCTGAC
CGCCCAACGACCCCCGCCCATTGACGTCAATAATGACGTATGTTCCCATAGTAACGCCAATAGGGACTTT
CCATTGACGTCAATGGGTGGAGTATTTACGGTAAACTGCCCACTTGGCAGTACATCAAGTGTATCATATG
CCAAGTCCGCCCCCTATTGACGTCAATGACGGTAAATGGCCCGCCTGGCATTATGCCCAGTACATGACCT
TACGGGACTTTCCTACTTGGCAGTACATCTACGTATTAGTCATCGCTATTACCATGGTGATGCGGTTTTG
GCAGTACACCAATGGGCGTGGATAGCGGTTTGACTCACGGGGATTTCCAAGTCTCCACCCCATTGACGTC
AATGGGAGTTTGTTTTGGCACCAAAATCAACGGGACTTTCCAAAATGTCGTAATAACCCCGCCCCGTTGA
CGCAAATGGGCGGTAGGCGTGTACGGTGGGAGGTCTATATAAGCAGAGCTCGTTTAGTGAACCGTCAGAT
CCTCACTCTCTTCCGCATCGCTGTCTGCGAGGGCCAGCTGTTGGGCTCGCGGTTGAGGACAAACTCTTCG
CGGTCTTTCCAGTACTCTTGGATCGGAAACCCGTCGGCCTCCGAACGGTACTCCGCCACCGAGGGACCTG
AGCGAGTCCGCATCGACCGGATCGGAAAACCTCTCGAGAAAGGCGTCTAACCAGTCACAGTCGCAAGGTA
GGCTGAGCACCGTGGCGGGCGGCAGCGGGTGGCGGTCGGGGTTGTTTCTGGCGGAGGTGCTGCTGATGAT
GTAATTAAAGTAGGCGGTCTTGAGACGGCGGATGGTCGAGGTGAGGTGTGGCAGGCTTGAGATCCAGCTG
TTGGGGTGAGTACTCCCTCTCAAAAGCGGGCATTACTTCTGCGCTAAGATTGTCAGTTTCCAAAAACGAG
GAGGATTTGATATTCACCTGGCCCGATCTGGCCATACACTTGAGTGACAATGACATCCACTTTGCCTTTC
TCTCCACAGGTGTCCACTCCCAGGTCCAAGTTTAAACTGCGGCCGCCACCATGGTCTGCTTCCGGCTGTT
CCCTGTGCCTGGCAGCGGACTGGTGCTCGTGTGTCTGGTGCTGGGCGCCGTGAGAAGCTACGCCCTGGAA
CTGAACCTGACCGACAGCGAGAACGCCACCTGTCTGTACGCCAAGTGGCAGATGAACTTCACCGTGCGCT
ACGAGACAACCAACAAGACCTACAAGACCGTGACCATCAGCGACCACGGCACCGTGACCTACAACGGCAG
CATCTGCGGCGACGACCAGAACGGCCCCAAGATCGCCGTGCAGTTCGGCCCTGGCTTCAGCTGGATCGCC
AACTTCACCAAGGCCGCCAGCACCTACAGCATCGACAGCGTGTCCTTCAGCTACAACACCGGCGACAACA
CCACCTTCCCCGACGCCGAGGACAAGGGCATCCTGACCGTGGACGAGCTGCTGGCCATCCGGATCCCCCT
GAACGACCTGTTCCGGTGCAACAGCCTGAGCACCCTGGAAAAGAACGACGTGGTGCAGCACTACTGGGAC
GTGCTGGTGCAGGCCTTCGTGCAGAATGGCACCGTGTCCACCAACGAGTTTCTGTGCGACAAGGACAAGA
CCAGCACCGTGGCCCCTACCATCCACACCACCGTGCCCAGCCCTACCACCACCCCCACCCCCAAAGAGAA
GCCCGAGGCCGGCACCTACTCCGTGAACAACGGCAACGACACATGCCTGCTGGCCACCATGGGCCTGCAG
CTGAACATCACCCAGGACAAGGTGGCCAGCGTGATCAACATCAACCCCAACACCACCCACAGCACCGGCA
GCTGTAGAAGCCACACCGCCCTGCTGAGACTGAACAGCAGCACCATCAAGTACCTGGACTTCGTGTTCGC
CGTGAAGAACGAGAACCGGTTCTACCTGAAAGAAGTGAACATCAGCATGTACCTGGTCAACGGCAGCGTG
TTCAGCATTGCCAACAACAACCTGAGCTACTGGGATGCCCCTCTGGGCAGCAGCTACATGTGCAACAAAG
AACAGACCGTGTCCGTGAGCGGCGCCTTCCAGATCAACACCTTCGACCTGAGAGTGCAGCCCTTCAACGT
GACCCAGGGCAAGTACAGCACCGCCCAGGACTGCAGCGCCGACGACGACAACTTCCTGGTGCCCGGCGCG
CC
