>Addgene plasmid #51861 | LAMP2-bio-His | addgene partial sequence | sequence record 94406 | pMT2-F 5'-TTGCCTTTCTCTCCACAGGT-3'
CTGCGGCCGCCACCATGGTCTGCTTCCGGCTGTTCCCTGTGCCTGGCAGCGGACTGGTGCTCGTGTGTCT
GGTGCTGGGCGCCGTGAGAAGCTACGCCCTGGAACTGAACCTGACCGACAGCGAGAACGCCACCTGTCTG
TACGCCAAGTGGCAGATGAACTTCACCGTGCGCTACGAGACAACCAACAAGACCTACAAGACCGTGACCA
TCAGCGACCACGGCACCGTGACCTACAACGGCAGCATCTGCGGCGACGACCAGAACGGCCCCAAGATCGC
CGTGCAGTTCGGCCCTGGCTTCAGCTGGATCGCCAACTTCACCAAGGCCGCCAGCACCTACAGCATCGAC
AGCGTGTCCTTCAGCTACAACACCGGCGACAACACCACCTTCCCCGACGCCGAGGACAAGGGCATCCTGA
CCGTGGACGAGCTGCTGGCCATCCGGATCCCCCTGAACGACCTGTTCCGGTGCAACAGCCTGAGCACCCT
GGAAAAGAACGACGTGGTGCAGCACTACTGGGACGTGCTGGTGCAGGCCTTCGTGCAGAATGGCACCGTG
TCCACCAACGAGTTTCTGTGCGACAAGGACAAGACCAGCACCGTGGCCCCTACCATCCACACCACCGTGC
CCAGCCCTACCACCACCCCCACCCCCAAAGAGAAGCCCGAGGCCGGCACCTACTCCGTGAACAACGGCAA
CGACACATGCCTGCTGGCCACCATGGGCCTGCAGCTGAACATCACCCAGGACAAGGTGGCCAGCGTGATC
AACATCAACCCCAACACCACCCACAGCACCGGCAGCTGTAGAAGCCACACCGCCCTGCTGAGACTGAACA
GCAGCACCATCAAGTACCTGGACTTCGTGTTCGCCGTGAA
