>Addgene plasmid #51861 | LAMP2-bio-His | addgene partial sequence | sequence record 94683 | rb_glob_PA_term-R 5'-CCCATATGTCCTTCCGAGTG-3'
AATAAATTTCCTTTATTAGCCAGAGGTCGAGGTCGGGGGATCCTTAATTAATCACGTGTCTAGACTCAAT
GGTGGTGATGGTGGTGGGGGCCCAGAGGGGCCAGAGGAGGCAGGTTCCTGTCCCTGTGGTTCCACAGCAT
CTTCTGGGCGTCCAGGATGTGGTGCAGGCTGCCGGAATTCAACCCTTTGGATAAAACCTGGATCTTGGAG
TCCATCTTGACCTCTTCACCTTCACTCAGTAGACATTGCCACACCCCTGCTTCAGGGGCCTGCACTTGAA
TCACTTTCTCCTGCCTGGAGACCCTGGCCTCCTGATTCTCCTGCTTCAAGATCAGTCTCATCTTGGGTGA
GGTGGGTCCCATCACCTCACAGGTCAAAGTGTTGCTGTCGGGCTGAGTCACTTTCATCACCACCAGGTTC
ACTTCCTGATACAGTATCCCTCTGTCCAGAGTCAGGGTCAGGTTGCCAGAACCAGCAAACTGAAGGGAGA
CCTGGGGTATCTGAAGGGTGAGTGGGAGCGTTTCGGACAGCTGGAACTTGGGGTTGCTAGTAGACTTCTG
CACAGACACCTTTTGGTTCTTTAGGGAGAAGGTGATCCAGGACTGGGAAGAAGGAGCCTTCTCTGCCTTC
CATCTCAACTCTCCCTGCAGGCTTTCCTCTCCAAGGTTGAGTGGGAAGGAGAACTCCGCTGACTCCCCCT
CACTCTTATAGGCCGTGATGGAGGTCGACGGCGCGCCGGGCACCAGGAAGTTGTCGTCGTCGGCGCTGCA
GTCCTGGGCGGTGCTGTACTTGCCCTGGGTCACGTTGAAGGGCTGCACTCTCAGGTCGAAGGTGTTGATC
TGG
